>Addgene plasmid #50653 | pHIS3p:mTurquoise2-Tub1+3'UTR::HIS3 | depositor full sequence | sequence record 75768 | Full Sequence
AACACCCGCTGACGCGCCCTGACGGGCTTGTCTGCTCCCGGCATCCGCTTACAGACAAGCTGTGACCGTC
TCCGGGAGCTGCATGTGTCAGAGGTTTTCACCGTCATCACCGAAACGCGCGAGACGAAAGGGCCTCGTGA
TACGCCTATTTTTATAGGTTAATGTCATGATAATAATGGTTTCTTAGACGTCAGGTGGCACTTTTCGGGG
AAATGTGCGCGGAACCCCTATTTGTTTATTTTTCTAAATACATTCAAATATGTATCCGCTCATGAGACAA
TAACCCTGATAAATGCTTCAATAATATTGAAAAAGGAAGAGTATGAGTATTCAACATTTCCGTGTCGCCC
TTATTCCCTTTTTTGCGGCATTTTGCCTTCCTGTTTTTGCTCACCCAGAAACGCTGGTGAAAGTAAAAGA
TGCTGAAGATCAGTTGGGTGCACGAGTGGGTTACATCGAACTGGATCTCAACAGCGGTAAGATCCTTGAG
AGTTTTCGCCCCGAAGAACGTTTTCCAATGATGAGCACTTTTAAAGTTCTGCTATGTGGCGCGGTATTAT
CCCGTATTGACGCCGGGCAAGAGCAACTCGGTCGCCGCATACACTATTCTCAGAATGACTTGGTTGAGTA
CTCACCAGTCACAGAAAAGCATCTTACGGATGGCATGACAGTAAGAGAATTATGCAGTGCTGCCATAACC
ATGAGTGATAACACTGCGGCCAACTTACTTCTGACAACGATCGGAGGACCGAAGGAGCTAACCGCTTTTT
TGCACAACATGGGGGATCATGTAACTCGCCTTGATCGTTGGGAACCGGAGCTGAATGAAGCCATACCAAA
CGACGAGCGTGACACCACGATGCCTGTAGCAATGGCAACAACGTTGCGCAAACTATTAACTGGCGAACTA
CTTACTCTAGCTTCCCGGCAACAATTAATAGACTGGATGGAGGCGGATAAAGTTGCAGGACCACTTCTGC
GCTCGGCCCTTCCGGCTGGCTGGTTTATTGCTGATAAATCTGGAGCCGGTGAGCGTGGGTCTCGCGGTAT
CATTGCAGCACTGGGGCCAGATGGTAAGCCCTCCCGTATCGTAGTTATCTACACGACGGGGAGTCAGGCA
ACTATGGATGAACGAAATAGACAGATCGCTGAGATAGGTGCCTCACTGATTAAGCATTGGTAACTGTCAG
ACCAAGTTTACTCATATATACTTTAGATTGATTTAAAACTTCATTTTTAATTTAAAAGGATCTAGGTGAA
GATCCTTTTTGATAATCTCATGACCAAAATCCCTTAACGTGAGTTTTCGTTCCACTGAGCGTCAGACCCC
GTAGAAAAGATCAAAGGATCTTCTTGAGATCCTTTTTTTCTGCGCGTAATCTGCTGCTTGCAAACAAAAA
AACCACCGCTACCAGCGGTGGTTTGTTTGCCGGATCAAGAGCTACCAACTCTTTTTCCGAAGGTAACTGG
CTTCAGCAGAGCGCAGATACCAAATACTGTCCTTCTAGTGTAGCCGTAGTTAGGCCACCACTTCAAGAAC
TCTGTAGCACCGCCTACATACCTCGCTCTGCTAATCCTGTTACCAGTGGCTGCTGCCAGTGGCGATAAGT
CGTGTCTTACCGGGTTGGACTCAAGACGATAGTTACCGGATAAGGCGCAGCGGTCGGGCTGAACGGGGGG
TTCGTGCACACAGCCCAGCTTGGAGCGAACGACCTACACCGAACTGAGATACCTACAGCGTGAGCATTGA
GAAAGCGCCACGCTTCCCGAAGGGAGAAAGGCGGACAGGTATCCGGTAAGCGGCAGGGTCGGAACAGGAG
AGCGCACGAGGGAGCTTCCAGGGGGAAACGCCTGGTATCTTTATAGTCCTGTCGGGTTTCGCCACCTCTG
ACTTGAGCGTCGATTTTTGTGATGCTCGTCAGGGGGGCGGAGCCTATGGAAAAACGCCAGCAACGCGGCC
TTTTTACGGTTCCTGGCCTTTTGCTGGCCTTTTGCTCACATGTTCTTTCCTGCGTTATCCCCTGATTCTG
TGGATAACCGTATTACCGCCTTTGAGTGAGCTGATACCGCTCGCCGCAGCCGAACGACCGAGCGCAGCGA
GTCAGTGAGCGAGGAAGCGGAAGAGCGCCCAATACGCAAACCGCCTCTCCCCGCGCGTTGGCCGATTCAT
TAATGCAGGTTAACCTGGCTTATCGAAATTAATACGACTCACTATAGGGAGACCGGCAGATCCGCGGCCG
CATAGGCCACTAGTTAACTATGCGGCATCAGAGCAGATTGTACTGAGAGTGCACCATAAATTCCCGTTTT
AAGAGCTTGGTGAGCGCTAGGAGTCACTGCCAGGTATCGTTTGAACACGGCATTAGTCAGGGAAGTCATA
ACACAGTCCTTTCCCGCAATTTTCTTTTTCTATTACTCTTGGCCTCCTCTAGTACACTCTATATTTTTTT
ATGCCTCGGTAATGATTTTCATTTTTTTTTTTCCACCTAGCGGATGACTCTTTTTTTTTCTTAGCGATTG
GCATTATCACATAATGAATTATACATTATATAAAGTAATGTGATTTCTTCGAAGAATATACTAAAAAATG
AGCAGGCAAGATAAACGAAGGCAAAGATGACAGAGCAGAAAGCCCTAGTAAAGCGTATTACAAATGAAAC
CAAGATTCAGATTGCGATCTCTTTAAAGGGTGGTCCCCTAGCGATAGAGCACTCGATCTTCCCAGAAAAA
GAGGCAGAAGCAGTAGCAGAACAGGCCACACAATCGCAAGTGATTAACGTCCACACAGGTATAGGGTTTC
TGGACCATATGATACATGCTCTGGCCAAGCATTCCGGCTGGTCGCTAATCGTTGAGTGCATTGGTGACTT
ACACATAGACGACCATCACACCACTGAAGACTGCGGGATTGCTCTCGGTCAAGCTTTTAAAGAGGCCCTA
GGGGCCGTGCGTGGAGTAAAAAGGTTTGGATCAGGATTTGCGCCTTTGGATGAGGCACTTTCCAGAGCGG
TGGTAGATCTTTCGAACAGGCCGTACGCAGTTGTCGAACTTGGTTTGCAAAGGGAGAAAGTAGGAGATCT
CTCTTGCGAGATGATCCCGCATTTTCTTGAAAGCTTTGCAGAGGCTAGCAGAATTACCCTCCACGTTGAT
TGTCTGCGAGGCAAGAATGATCATCACCGTAGTGAGAGTGCGTTCAAGGCTCTTGCGGTTGCCATAAGAG
AAGCCACCTCGCCCAATGGTACCAACGATGTTCCCTCCACCAAAGGTGTTCTTATGTAGTGACACCGATT
ATTTAAAGCTGCAGCATACGATATATATACATGTGTATATATGTATACCTATGAATGTCAGTAAGTATGT
ATACGAACAGTATGATACTGAAGATGACAAGGTAATGCATCATTCTATACGTGTCATTCTGAACGAGGCG
CGCTTTCCTTTTTTCTTTTTGCTTTTTCTTTTTTTTTCTCTTGAACTCGACGGATCTATGCGGTGTGAAA
TACCGCACAGATGCGTAAGGAGAAAATACCGCATCAGGGGCGCGCCTTAATTAACCACTAAAGGGAACAA
AAGCTGGTACCCTATTACTCTTGGCCTCCTCTAGTACACTCTATATTTTTTTATGCCTCGGTAATGATTT
TCATTTTTTTTTTCCACCTAGCGGATGACTCTTTTTTTTTCTTAGCGATTGGCATTATCACATAATGAAT
TATACATTATATAAAGTAATGTGATTTCTTCGAAGAATATACTAAAAAATGAGCAGGCAAGATAAACGAA
GGCAAAGCATGGTGAGCAAGGGCGAGGAGCTGTTCACCGGGGTGGTGCCCATCCTGGTCGAGCTGGACGG
CGACGTAAACGGCCACAAGTTCAGCGTGTCCGGCGAGGGCGAGGGCGATGCCACCTACGGCAAGCTGACC
CTGAAGTTCATCTGCACCACCGGCAAGCTGCCCGTGCCCTGGCCCACCCTCGTGACCACCCTGTCCTGGG
GCGTGCAGTGCTTCGCCCGCTACCCCGACCACATGAAGCAGCACGACTTCTTCAAGTCCGCCATGCCCGA
AGGCTACGTCCAGGAGCGCACCATCTTCTTCAAGGACGACGGCAACTACAAGACCCGCGCCGAGGTGAAG
TTCGAGGGCGACACCCTGGTGAACCGCATCGAGCTGAAGGGCATCGACTTCAAGGAGGACGGCAACATCC
TGGGGCACAAGCTGGAGTACAACTACTTTAGCGACAACGTCTATATCACCGCCGACAAGCAGAAGAACGG
CATCAAGGCCAACTTCAAGATCCGCCACAACATCGAGGACGGCGGCGTGCAGCTCGCCGACCACTACCAG
CAGAACACCCCCATCGGCGACGGCCCCGTGCTGCTGCCCGACAACCACTACCTGAGCACCCAGTCCAAGC
TGAGCAAAGACCCCAACGAGAAGCGCGATCACATGGTCCTGCTGGAGTTCGTGACCGCCGCCGGGATCAC
TCTCGGCATGGACGAGCTGTACAAGGGATCCATGAGAGAAGTTATTAGTATTAATGGTATGTTCGATTTG
CCCGTCCAGGCTAGATCTTTTTTTTGTTAGTTCATTTTGGCGTTTCATCTTTCATTACTAACTTCAACGC
AAAATTTTTTTTTTTTTGATTTCTCTTTACAGTCGGTCAAGCTGGTTGTCAGATTGGTAATGCCTGTTGG
GAATTATATTCCCTTGAGCACGGTATTAAGCCGGATGGACATCTAGAAGATGGCCTTTCAAAGCCGAAGG
GAGGAGAAGAGGGTTTCTCCACGTTTTTCCATGAAACCGGCTACGGTAAGTTCGTTCCAAGGGCTATTTA
CGTGGATTTAGAGCCCAACGTTATTGACGAAGTCCGTAACGGTCCTTACAAGGACTTGTTCCATCCAGAA
CAGTTGATCAGTGGTAAGGAGGACGCGGCTAATAATTATGCAAGAGGCCATTACACCGTTGGTAGAGAAA
TTTTGGGCGATGTTCTGGATAGGATTAGAAAACTGGCAGACCAATGTGATGGGTTACAAGGGTTCTTGTT
TACCCATTCTCTTGGTGGTGGTACTGGTTCCGGTCTAGGGTCCTTACTGTTGGAAGAACTATCCGCTGAA
TACGGTAAGAAATCCAAGCTGGAATTTGCCGTATACCCTGCTCCACAAGTGTCTACTTCTGTGGTTGAGC
CTTACAACACAGTTTTAACTACACATACTACATTGGAACATGCAGATTGTACTTTCATGGTCGATAATGA
GGCTATTTACGACATGTGCAAAAGAAACTTGGATATCCCAAGACCAAGCTTTGCAAACTTAAACAACCTA
ATTGCTCAAGTGGTATCATCTGTTACAGCATCATTGAGATTCGACGGTTCATTAAATGTAGATTTGAACG
AATTTCAAACCAATTTGGTTCCATATCCAAGAATTCATTTCCCCTTAGTTTCATATTCTCCAGTCTTATC
CAAATCAAAGGCATTCCATGAGTCCAACTCTGTGTCAGAAATTACAAACGCTTGTTTTGAACCTGGTAAC
CAGATGGTCAAGTGTGATCCAAGAGATGGTAAATACATGGCTACTTGTCTGTTATACAGGGGTGATGTGG
TAACAAGAGATGTTCAAAGAGCTGTCGAGCAGGTGAAAAACAAGAAGACCGTCCAATTGGTTGATTGGTG
TCCAACTGGTTTCAAGATCGGTATTTGCTACGAACCTCCAACTGCCACACCAAACTCACAATTGGCCACT
GTGGATAGGGCCGTCTGTATGTTGTCAAATACCACATCCATTGCTGAGGCTTGGAAGAGAATCGATAGAA
AATTCGATTTAATGTATGCCAAACGTGCTTTCGTCCACTGGTATGTCGGTGAAGGTATGGAAGAAGGTGA
ATTCACCGAAGCTAGAGAAGATTTGGCTGCTTTAGAAAGAGATTACATCGAAGTGGGTGCCGACTCATAC
GCTGAGGAAGAGGAATTTTAAGGTTCACTCTCGCCCCCAACCTCCTTATCCTTTCTATATTTCAAGTATA
TTGTAAAAAAAAAAATTCCCCCTACTGTTATATCTCTTTGGTGATATCTTATCTATAATCTACTTATTAT
ATTTCTCTAATATCTATGTACAAAAAATAAAAAAAAAAACCATTCTCCTTCTCTAACCTGCATTTGATGA
AAGCTTAGTAAGTCTCATCGTAGTTGATGGGCCAAAGACATTTGTACTTGTTTCATCAGATTCTTACATC
ACCCATTTCCATGATTATTTCACGGATTTCATTAGTAATTGCATTTTTGTATCCCTAGTTCCTTTTCTCC
CGCCTTGCCGTCGAATTGAAAAAAAAAATGGAAATGAGGACATCTTCCATTGATATCCAGGACAAAGCAA
GAGTAGAAGTAACTATTAGCAAGGAGAATTCCAAAAATAGTGAACTTCAAGGTAAGCAGATCTATAGTTT
CAATATCTGATTTTCTGCTTTTCAAAACTTAAAATTCATTAGAAGGTAAAACAAGAACCCGTAAAATTAA
AGTTACCGATATTATCAGGTTTTTCACCCCATGTCTACTATCCCATTTAGAAAGAACTATGTGTTCAAAA
ACTGGGCCGGTCGACCTGCAGCGTACGAAGCTTCAGCTGGCGGCCGCGTTCTATAGTGTCACCTAAATCG
TATGTGTATGATACATAAGGTTATGTATTAATTGTAGCCGCGTTCTAACGACAATATGTCCATATGGTGC
ACTCTCAGTACAATCTGCTCTGATGCCGCATAGTTAAGCCAGCCCCGACACCCGCC
Features (pLannotate 1.2.2; 17 found; start..end, strand, type, name):
     88..123     -  CDS            rop (fragment): Rop protein, which maintains plasmids at low copy number; rop
    218..322     +  promoter       AmpR promoter: bla
    323..1183    +  CDS            AmpR: β-lactamase; bla; confers resistance to ampicillin, carbenicillin, and related antibiotics
   1354..1942    +  rep_origin     ori: high-copy-number ColE1/pMB1/pBR322/pUC origin of replication
   2125..2178    +  CDS            lacI (fragment): lac repressor; lacI; The lac repressor binds to the lac operator to inhibit transcription in E. coli. This inhibition can be relieved by adding lactose or isopropyl-β-D-thiogalactopyranoside (IPTG).
   2200..2218    +  promoter       T7 promoter: promoter for bacteriophage T7 RNA polymerase
   2254..2298    +  misc_feature   bom (fragment): basis of mobility region from pBR322
   2299..2379    -  CDS            MRM1 (fragment): MRM1_YEAST - Also known as PET56 From Saccharomyces cerevisiae (strain ATCC 204508 / S288c) (Baker's yeast).
   2429..2616    +  promoter       HIS3 promoter: S. cerevisiae HIS3
   2617..3279    +  CDS            HIS3: imidazoleglycerol-phosphate dehydratase, required for histidine biosynthesis; S. cerevisiae HIS3; yeast auxotrophic marker
   3487..3538    +  misc_feature   bom (fragment): basis of mobility region from pBR322
   3601..3787    +  promoter       HIS3 promoter: S. cerevisiae HIS3
   3789..4505    +  CDS            mTurquoise2: mTurquoise2 is a basic (constitutively fluorescent) cyan fluorescent protein published in 2012, derived from Aequorea victoria. It is reported to be a rapidly-maturing monomer with very low acid sensitivity.
   4652..5968    +  CDS            TUB1: TBA1_YEAST - Experimental evidence at protein level: Swiss-Prot protein existence level 1. Tubulin is the major constituent of microtubules. It binds two moles of GTP, one at an exchangeable site on the beta chain and one at a non-exchangeable site on the alpha chain. From Saccharomyces cerevisiae (strain ATCC 204508 / S288c) (Baker's yeast).
   6541..6606    +  CDS            ALO1 (fragment): ALO_YEAST - Experimental evidence at protein level: Swiss-Prot protein existence level 1. Can oxidize L-gulono-1,4-lactone as well as D-arabinono-1,4- lactone and L-galactono-1,4-lactone. From Saccharomyces cerevisiae (strain ATCC 204508 / S288c) (Baker's yeast).
   6630..6648    -  promoter       SP6 promoter: promoter for bacteriophage SP6 RNA polymerase
   6711..6762    -  misc_feature   bom (fragment): basis of mobility region from pBR322
