[The description below was written by a language model from this plasmid's Addgene catalogue record and pLannotate feature annotations shown in this document.]
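Description:
pHIS3p:mTurquoise2-Tub1+3'UTR::HIS3 is a yeast expression plasmid built on the pFA6a backbone for fluorescent labelling of microtubules in Saccharomyces cerevisiae. In E. coli it is maintained as a high-copy plasmid through a ColE1/pUC-type origin and selected with ampicillin via the β-lactamase gene. The feature table shows no yeast replication origin (no 2μ or CEN/ARS element), which is consistent with an integrating design in which the plasmid must recombine into the genome to be maintained. The record does not state the integration site or how the plasmid is prepared for integration. Yeast transformants are selected by histidine prototrophy using a complete S. cerevisiae HIS3 marker cassette with its own promoter.

The payload is a second copy of the HIS3 promoter driving mTurquoise2, a bright, rapidly maturing monomeric cyan fluorescent protein, fused to the N-terminus of Tub1, the major yeast α-tubulin. The TUB1 annotation begins somewhat downstream of the end of mTurquoise2, so the junction contains unannotated sequence, plausibly a linker and the start of the TUB1 gene, though the table does not identify it. Several hundred bases of sequence follow the TUB1 coding region, matching the native 3'UTR indicated in the plasmid name, and a short fragment of the ALO1 gene is annotated at its far end. T7 and SP6 promoters flank the yeast cassettes and serve as sequencing primer sites. Small rop, lacI, bom and MRM1 fragments appear to be backbone or genomic remnants rather than functional parts. The construct belongs to a set of improved plasmids for tagging microtubules, allowing live-cell imaging of spindle and cytoplasmic microtubules in the cyan channel.
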