Addgene plasmid #50653: pHIS3p:mTurquoise2-Tub1+3'UTR::HIS3
Depositing lab: Wei-Lih Lee. Publication: Improved Plasmids for Fluorescent Protein Tagging of Microtubules in Saccharomyces cerevisiae. Markus SM, Omer S, Baranowski K, Lee WL. Traffic. 2015 Jul;16(7):773-86. doi: 10.1111/tra.12276. Epub 2015 Apr 28. PubMed 25711127.
Backbone
  Vector backbone: pFA6a
  Vector type: Yeast Expression
  Selectable markers: HIS3
Growth in bacteria
  Bacterial resistance: Ampicillin, 100 μg/mL
  Growth temperature: 37°C
  Growth strain: DH5alpha
  Copy number: High Copy
Gene/Insert
  Gene/Insert name: mTurquoise2-Tub1 (alt name: mTurquoise2-a-tubulin)
  Species: S. cerevisiae (budding yeast)
  Insert size (bp): 2183
  Promoter: HIS3p
  Tag / fusion protein: mTurquoise2 (N terminal on insert)
  Cloning method: Restriction Enzyme; 5′ cloning site XhoI (destroyed during cloning); 3′ cloning site SalI (not destroyed)
  Sequencing primers: 5′ T7; 3′ SP6
Terms and licenses: Academic/Nonprofit Terms; Industry Terms: Not Available to Industry
How to cite: pHIS3p:mTurquoise2-Tub1+3'UTR::HIS3 was a gift from Wei-Lih Lee (Addgene plasmid # 50653 ; http://n2t.net/addgene:50653 ; RRID:Addgene_50653)
