>Addgene plasmid #50653 | pHIS3p:mTurquoise2-Tub1+3'UTR::HIS3 | addgene partial sequence | sequence record 76897 | T7 5'-TAATACGACTCACTATAGGG-3'
CTAGTTAACTATGCGGCATCAGAGCAGATTGTACTGAGAGTGCACCATAAATTCCCGTTTTAAGAGCTTG
GTGAGCGCTAGGAGTCACTGCCAGGTATCGTTTGAACACGGCATTAGTCAGGGAAGTCATAACACAGTCC
TTTCCCGCAATTTTCTTTTTCTATTACTCTTGGCCTCCTCTAGTACACTCTATATTTTTTTATGCCTCGG
TAATGATTTTCATTTTTTTTTTTCCACCTAGCGGATGACTCTTTTTTTTTCTTAGCGATTGGCATTATCA
CATAATGAATTATACATTATATAAAGTAATGTGATTTCTTCGAAGAATATACTAAAAAATGAGCAGGCAA
GATAAACGAAGGCAAAGATGACAGAGCAGAAAGCCCTAGTAAAGCGTATTACAAATGAAACCAAGATTCA
GATTGCGATCTCTTTAAAGGGTGGTCCCCTAGCGATAGAGCACTCGATCTTCCCAGAAAAAGAGGCAGAA
GCAGTAGCAGAACAGGCCACACAATCGCAAGTGATTAACGTCCACACAGGTATAGGGTTTCTGGACCATA
TGATACATGCTCTGGCCAAGCATTCCGGCTGGTCGCTAATCGTTGAGTGCATTGGTGACTTACACATAGA
CGACCATCACACCACTGAAGACTGCGGGATTGCTCTCGGTCAAGCTTTTAAAGAGGCCCTAGGGGCCGTG
CGTGGAGTAAAAAGGTTTGGATCAGGATTTGCGCCTTTGGATGAGGCACTTTCCAGAGCGGTGGTAGATC
TTTCGAACAGGCCGTACGCAGTTGTCGAACTTGGTTTGCAAAGGGAGAAAGTAGGAGATCTCTCTTGCGA
GATGATCCCGCATTTTCTTGAAAGCTTTGCAGAGGCTAGCAGAATTACCCTCCACGTTGATTGTCTGCGA
GGCAAGAATGATCATCACCG
