>Addgene plasmid #50653 | pHIS3p:mTurquoise2-Tub1+3'UTR::HIS3 | addgene partial sequence | sequence record 77676 | yTUB1-R 5'-TTGCGTTGAAGTTAGTAATGAAAGA-3'
GATCTAGCCTGGACGGGCAAATCGAACATACCATTAATACTAATAACTTCTCTCATGGATCCCTTGTACA
GCTCGTCCATGCCGAGAGTGATCCCGGCGGCGGTCACGAACTCCAGCAGGACCATGTGATCGCGCTTCTC
GTTGGGGTCTTTGCTCAGCTTGGACTGGGTGCTCAGGTAGTGGTTGTCGGGCAGCAGCACGGGGCCGTCG
CCGATGGGGGTGTTCTGCTGGTAGTGGTCGGCGAGCTGCACGCCGCCGTCCTCGATGTTGTGGCGGATCT
TGAAGTTGGCCTTGATGCCGTTCTTCTGCTTGTCGGCGGTGATATAGACGTTGTCGCTAAAGTAGTTGTA
CTCCAGCTTGTGCCCCAGGATGTTGCCGTCCTCCTTGAAGTCGATGCCCTTCAGCTCGATGCGGTTCACC
AGGGTGTCGCCCTCGAACTTCACCTCGGCGCGGGTCTTGTAGTTGCCGTCGTCCTTGAAGAAGATGGTGC
GCTCCTGGACGTAGCCTTCGGGCATGGCGGACTTGAAGAAGTCGTGCTGCTTCATGTGGTCGGGGTAGCG
GGCGAAGCACTGCACGCCCCAGGACAGGGTGGTCACGAGGGTGGGCCAGGGCACGGGCAGCTTGCCGGTG
GTGCAGATGAACTTCAGGGTCAGCTTGCCGTAGGTGGCATCGCCCTCGCCCTCGCCGGACACGCTGAACT
TGTGGCCGTTTACGTCGCCGTCCAGCTCGACCAGGATGGGCACCACCCCGGTGAACAGCTCCTCGCCCTT
GCTCACCATGCTTTGCCTTCGTTTATCTTGCCTGCTCATTTTTTAGTATATTCTTCGAAGAAATCACATT
ACTTTATATAATGTATAATTCATTATGTGATAATG
