>Addgene plasmid #50653 | pHIS3p:mTurquoise2-Tub1+3'UTR::HIS3 | addgene partial sequence | sequence record 77828 | SP6 5'-ATTTAGGTGACACTATAG-3'
CTGCAGGTCGACCGGCCCAGTTTTTGAACACATAGTTCTTTCTAAATGGGATAGTAGACATGGGGTGAAA
AACCTGATAATATCGGTAACTTTAATTTTACGGGTTCTTGTTTTACCTTCTAATGAATTTTAAGTTTTGA
AAAGCAGAAAATCAGATATTGAAACTATAGATCTGCTTACCTTGAAGTTCACTATTTTTGGAATTCTCCT
TGCTAATAGTTACTTCTACTCTTGCTTTGTCCTGGATATCAATGGAAGATGTCCTCATTTCCATTTTTTT
TTTCAATTCGACGGCAAGGCGGGAGAAAAGGAACTAGGGATACAAAAATGCAATTACTAATGAAATCCGT
GAAATAATCATGGAAATGGGTGATGTAAGAATCTGATGAAACAAGTACAAATGTCTTTGGCCCATCAACT
ACGATGAGACTTACTAAGCTTTCATCAAATGCAGGTTAGAGAAGGAGAATGGTTTTTTTTTTTATTTTTT
GTACATAGATATTAGAGAAATATAATAAGTAGATTATAGATAAGATATCACCAAAGAGATATAACAGTAG
GGGGAATTTTTTTTTTTACAATATACTTGAAATATAGAAAGGATAAGGAGGTTGGGGGCGAGAGTGAACC
TTAAAATTCCTCTTCCTCAGCGTATGAGTCGGCACCCACTTCGATGTAATCTCTTTCTAAAGCAGCCAAA
TCTTCTCTAGCTTCGGTGAATTCACCTTCTTCCATACCTTCACCGACATACCAGTGGACGAAAGCACGTT
TGGCATACATTAAATCGAATTTTCTATCGATTCTCTTCCAAGCCTCAGCAATGGATGTGGTATTTGACAA
CATACAGACGGC
